>Addgene plasmid #167588 | pSICO-CPSF6-4Glu-iRFP670 | depositor full sequence | sequence record 325532 | Full Sequence
GTCGACGGATCGGGAGATCTCCCGATCCCCTATGGTGCACTCTCAGTACAATCTGCTCTGATGCCGCATA
GTTAAGCCAGTATCTGCTCCCTGCTTGTGTGTTGGAGGTCGCTGAGTAGTGCGCGAGCAAAATTTAAGCT
ACAACAAGGCAAGGCTTGACCGACAATTGCATGAAGAATCTGCTTAGGGTTAGGCGTTTTGCGCTGCTTC
GCGATGTACGGGCCAGATATACGCGTTGACATTGATTATTGACTAGTTATTAATAGTAATCAATTACGGG
GTCATTAGTTCATAGCCCATATATGGAGTTCCGCGTTACATAACTTACGGTAAATGGCCCGCCTGGCTGA
CCGCCCAACGACCCCCGCCCATTGACGTCAATAATGACGTATGTTCCCATAGTAACGCCAATAGGGACTT
TCCATTGACGTCAATGGGTGGAGTATTTACGGTAAACTGCCCACTTGGCAGTACATCAAGTGTATCATAT
GCCAAGTACGCCCCCTATTGACGTCAATGACGGTAAATGGCCCGCCTGGCATTATGCCCAGTACATGACC
TTATGGGACTTTCCTACTTGGCAGTACATCTACGTATTAGTCATCGCTATTACCATGGTGATGCGGTTTT
GGCAGTACATCAATGGGCGTGGATAGCGGTTTGACTCACGGGGATTTCCAAGTCTCCACCCCATTGACGT
CAATGGGAGTTTGTTTTGGCACCAAAATCAACGGGACTTTCCAAAATGTCGTAACAACTCCGCCCCATTG
ACGCAAATGGGCGGTAGGCGTGTACGGTGGGAGGTCTATATAAGCAGCGCGTTTTGCCTGTACTGGGTCT
CTCTGGTTAGACCAGATCTGAGCCTGGGAGCTCTCTGGCTAACTAGGGAACCCACTGCTTAAGCCTCAAT
AAAGCTTGCCTTGAGTGCTTCAAGTAGTGTGTGCCCGTCTGTTGTGTGACTCTGGTAACTAGAGATCCCT
CAGACCCTTTTAGTCAGTGTGGAAAATCTCTAGCAGTGGCGCCCGAACAGGGACTTGAAAGCGAAAGGGA
AACCAGAGGAGCTCTCTCGACGCAGGACTCGGCTTGCTGAAGCGCGCACGGCAAGAGGCGAGGGGCGGCG
ACTGGTGAGTACGCCAAAAATTTTGACTAGCGGAGGCTAGAAGGAGAGAGATGGGTGCGAGAGCGTCAGT
ATTAAGCGGGGGAGAATTAGATCGCGATGGGAAAAAATTCGGTTAAGGCCAGGGGGAAAGAAAAAATATA
AATTAAAACATATAGTATGGGCAAGCAGGGAGCTAGAACGATTCGCAGTTAATCCTGGCCTGTTAGAAAC
ATCAGAAGGCTGTAGACAAATACTGGGACAGCTACAACCATCCCTTCAGACAGGATCAGAAGAACTTAGA
TCATTATATAATACAGTAGCAACCCTCTATTGTGTGCATCAAAGGATAGAGATAAAAGACACCAAGGAAG
CTTTAGACAAGATAGAGGAAGAGCAAAACAAAAGTAAGACCACCGCACAGCAAGCGGCCGGCCGCGCTGA
TCTTCAGACCTGGAGGAGGAGATATGAGGGACAATTGGAGAAGTGAATTATATAAATATAAAGTAGTAAA
AATTGAACCATTAGGAGTAGCACCCACCAAGGCAAAGAGAAGAGTGGTGCAGAGAGAAAAAAGAGCAGTG
GGAATAGGAGCTTTGTTCCTTGGGTTCTTGGGAGCAGCAGGAAGCACTATGGGCGCAGCGTCAATGACGC
TGACGGTACAGGCCAGACAATTATTGTCTGGTATAGTGCAGCAGCAGAACAATTTGCTGAGGGCTATTGA
GGCGCAACAGCATCTGTTGCAACTCACAGTCTGGGGCATCAAGCAGCTCCAGGCAAGAATCCTGGCTGTG
GAAAGATACCTAAAGGATCAACAGCTCCTGGGGATTTGGGGTTGCTCTGGAAAACTCATTTGCACCACTG
CTGTGCCTTGGAATGCTAGTTGGAGTAATAAATCTCTGGAACAGATTTGGAATCACACGACCTGGATGGA
GTGGGACAGAGAAATTAACAATTACACAAGCTTAATACACTCCTTAATTGAAGAATCGCAAAACCAGCAA
GAAAAGAATGAACAAGAATTATTGGAATTAGATAAATGGGCAAGTTTGTGGAATTGGTTTAACATAACAA
ATTGGCTGTGGTATATAAAATTATTCATAATGATAGTAGGAGGCTTGGTAGGTTTAAGAATAGTTTTTGC
TGTACTTTCTATAGTGAATAGAGTTAGGCAGGGATATTCACCATTATCGTTTCAGACCCACCTCCCAACC
CCGAGGGGACCCGACAGGCCCGAAGGAATAGAAGAAGAAGGTGGAGAGAGAGACAGAGACAGATCCATTC
GATTAGTGAACGGATCGGCACTGCGTGCGCCAATTCTGCAGACAAATGGCAGTATTCATCCACAATTTTA
AAAGAAAAGGGGGGATTGGGGGGTACAGTGCAGGGGAAAGAATAGTAGACATAATAGCAACAGACATACA
AACTAAAGAATTACAAAAACAAATTACAAAAATTCAAAATTTTCGGGTTTATTACAGGGACAGCAGAGAT
CCAGTTTGGTTAGTACCGGGCCCGCTCTAGAGATCCGACGCCGCCATCTCTAGGCCCGCGCCGGCCCCCT
CGCACAGACTTGTGGGAGAAGCTCGGCTACTCCCCTGCCCCGGTTAATTTGCATATAATATTTCCTAGTA
ACTATAGAGGCTTAATGTGCGATAAAAGACAGATAATCTGTTCTTTTTAATACTAGCTACATTTTACATG
ATAGGCTTGGATTTCTATAAGAGATACAAATACTAAATTATTATTTTAAAAAACAGCACAAAAGGAAACT
CACCCTAACTGTAAAGTAATTATAACTTCGTATAGTATAAATTATACGAAGTTATAAGCCTTGGTTTTTT
GAATTCCGTATTACCGCCATGCATTAGTTATTAATAGTAATCAATTACGGGGTCATTAGTTCATAGCCCA
TATATGGAGTTCCGCGTTACATAACTTACGGTAAATGGCCCGCCTGGCTGACCGCCCAACGACCCCCGCC
CATTGACGTCAATAATGACGTATGTTCCCATAGTAACGCCAATAGGGACTTTCCATTGACGTCAATGGGT
GGAGTATTTACGGTAAACTGCCCACTTGGCAGTACATCAAGTGTATCATATGCCAAGTACGCCCCCTATT
GACGTCAATGACGGTAAATGGCCCGCCTGGCATTATGCCCAGTACATGACCTTATGGGACTTTCCTACTT
GGCAGTACATCTACGTATTAGTCATCGCTATTACCATGGTGATGCGGTTTTGGCAGTACATCAATGGGCG
TGGATAGCGGTTTGACTCACGGGGATTTCCAAGTCTCCACCCCATTGACGTCAATGGGAGTTTGTTTTGG
CACCAAAATCAACGGGACTTTCCAAAATGTCGTAACAACTCCGCCCCATTGACGCAAATGGGCGGTAGGC
GTGTACGGTGGGAGGTCTATATAAGCAGAGCTGGTTTAGTGAACCGTCGGATCCCAGTGTGGTGGTACGG
GAATTCAGGAAGATGGCGGACGGCGTGGACCACATAGACATTTACGCGGATGTCGGCGAAGAGTTCAACC
AGGAAGCTGAATATGGTGGGCATGATCAGATAGATTTGTATGACGATGTCATATCTCCATCTGCAAATAA
TGGAGATGCCCCAGAAGACCGAGATTACATGGATACTCTCCCACCAACTGTTGGTGATGATGTGGGTAAA
GGAGCAGCACCAAATGTTGTCTATACATATACTGGAAAGAGAATTGCATTATATATTGGAAATCTAACAT
GGTGGACAACAGATGAAGACTTAACTGAAGCAGTTCATTCTTTGGGAGTAAATGATATTTTGGAGATAAA
ATTTTTTGAAAATCGGGCAAATGGCCAGTCAAAGGGGTTTGCCCTTGTTGGTGTTGGATCTGAAGCATCT
TCAAAAAAGTTAATGGATCTGTTACCTAAAAGAGAACTTCATGGTCAGAATCCTGTTGTAACTCCATGCA
ATAAACAGTTCCTGAGTCAATTTGAAATGCAGTCCAGGAAAACTACACAATCAGGACAAATGTCTGGGGA
AGGTAAAGCTGGTCCTCCAGGAGGCAGTTCCCGTGCAGCATTTCCACAAGGTGGTAGAGGACGGGGCCGT
TTTCCAGGGGCTGTTCCTGGTGGGGACAGATTTCCTGGGCCAGCAGGACCAGGAGGGCCACCCCCACCTT
TTCCAGGAAATTTGATCAAGCATCTTGTTAAAGGAACTCGGCCTTTGTTCCTGGAAACTAGGATTCCATG
GCATATGGGGCACAGCATAGAGGAAATACCCATTTTTGGCCTAAAAGCTGGACAGACTCCACCACGTCCA
CCCTTAGGTCCTCCAGGCCCACCTGGTCCACCAGGTCCTCCACCTCCTGGTCAGGTTCTGCCTCCTCCTC
TAGCTGGGCCTCCTAATCGAGGAGATCGCCCTCCACCACCAGTTCTTTTTCCTGGACAACCTTTTGGGCA
GCCTCCATTGGGTCCACTTCCTCCTGGCCCTCCACCTCCAGTTCCAGGCTACGGCCCCCCTCCTGGCCCA
CCACCTCCACAACAGGGACCACCTCCACCTCCAGGCCCCTTTCCACCTCGTCCACCCGGTCCACTTGGGC
CACCCCTTACACTAGCTCCTCCTCCGCATCTTCCTGGACCACCTCCAGGTGCCCCACCGCCAGCTCCGCA
TGTGAACCCAGCTTTCTTTCCTCCACCAACTAACAGTGGCATGCCTACATCAGATAGCCGAGGTCCACCA
CCAACAGATCCATATGGGCGACCTCCACCATATGATAGGGGTGACTATGGCCCCCCTGGAAGGGAAATGG
ATACTGCAAGAACGCCATTGAGTGAAGCTGAATTTGAAGAAATCATGAATAGAAATAGGGCAATCTCAAG
CAGTGCTATTTCGAGAGCTGTGTCTGATGCCAGTGCTGGTGATTATGGGAGTGCTATTGAGACACTGGTA
ACTGCAATTTCTTTAATTAAACAATCCAAAGTATCTGCTGATGATCGTTGCAAAGTTCTTATTAGTTCTT
TGCAAGATTGCCTTCATGGAATTGAGTCCAAGTCTTATGGTTCTGGATCAAGACGTGAACGATCAAGAGA
GAGGGACCATAGTAGATCACGAGAAAAGAGTCGACGTCATGAATCCGAGAGTAGAGACCGTCATGACGAT
TATTACGAAGAGGAAAGCAGAGAACGAGAGAGGCACCGGGATCGTGACCGAGACCGTGACCGAGAGCGTG
ACCGAGAGCGCGAATATCGTCATCGTGAGGTACCGCGGGCCCGGGATCCGCTAGCGCTACCGGTCGCCAC
CATGGCGCGTAAGGTCGATCTCACCTCCTGCGATCGCGAGCCGATCCACATCCCCGGCAGCATTCAGCCG
TGCGGCTGCCTGCTAGCCTGCGACGCGCAGGCGGTGCGGATCACGCGCATTACGGAAAATGCCGGCGCGT
TCTTTGGACGCGAAACTCCGCGGGTCGGTGAGCTACTCGCCGATTACTTCGGCGAGACCGAAGCCCATGC
GCTGCGCAACGCACTGGCGCAGTCCTCCGATCCAAAGCGACCGGCGCTGATCTTCGGTTGGCGCGACGGC
CTGACCGGCCGCACCTTCGACATCTCACTGCATCGCCATGACGGTACATCGATCATCGAGTTCGAGCCTG
CGGCGGCCGAACAGGCCGACAATCCGCTGCGGCTGACGCGGCAGATCATCGCGCGCACCAAAGAACTGAA
GTCGCTCGAAGAGATGGCCGCACGGGTGCCGCGCTATCTGCAGGCGATGCTCGGCTATCACCGCGTGATG
TTGTACCGCTTCGCGGACGACGGCTCCGGGATGGTGATCGGCGAGGCGAAGCGCAGCGACCTCGAGAGCT
TTCTCGGTCAGCACTTTCCGGCGTCGCTGGTCCCGCAGCAGGCGCGGCTACTGTACTTGAAGAACGCGAT
CCGCGTGGTCTCGGATTCGCGCGGCATCAGCAGCCGGATCGTGCCCGAGCACGACGCCTCCGGCGCCGCG
CTCGATCTGTCGTTCGCGCACCTGCGCAGCATCTCGCCCTGCCATCTCGAATTTCTGCGGAACATGGGCG
TCAGCGCCTCGATGTCGCTGTCGATCATCATTGACGGCACGCTATGGGGATTGATCATCTGTCATCATTA
CGAGCCGCGTGCCGTGCCGATGGCGCAGCGCGTCGCGGCCGAAATGTTCGCCGACTTCTTATCGCTGCAC
TTCACCGCCGCCCACCACCAACGCTAATATCGCTGCACTTCACCGCCGCCCACCACCAACGCTAAGCGGC
CGCATAACTTCGTATAGTATAAATTATACGAAGTTATAAGCCTTGTTAACGCGCGGTGACCCTCGAGGTC
GACGGTATCGATAAGCTCGCTTCACGAGATCATGTTTAAGGGTTCCGGTTCCACTAGGTACAATTCGATA
TCAAGCTTATCGATAATCAACCTCTGGATTACAAAATTTGTGAAAGATTGACTGGTATTCTTAACTATGT
TGCTCCTTTTACGCTATGTGGATACGCTGCTTTAATGCCTTTGTATCATGCTATTGCTTCCCGTATGGCT
TTCATTTTCTCCTCCTTGTATAAATCCTGGTTGCTGTCTCTTTATGAGGAGTTGTGGCCCGTTGTCAGGC
AACGTGGCGTGGTGTGCACTGTGTTTGCTGACGCAACCCCCACTGGTTGGGGCATTGCCACCACCTGTCA
GCTCCTTTCCGGGACTTTCGCTTTCCCCCTCCCTATTGCCACGGCGGAACTCATCGCCGCCTGCCTTGCC
CGCTGCTGGACAGGGGCTCGGCTGTTGGGCACTGACAATTCCGTGGTGTTGTCGGGGAAATCATCGTCCT
TTCCTTGGCTGCTCGCCTGTGTTGCCACCTGGATTCTGCGCGGGACGTCCTTCTGCTACGTCCCTTCGGC
CCTCAATCCAGCGGACCTTCCTTCCCGCGGCCTGCTGCCGGCTCTGCGGCCTCTTCCGCGTCTTCGCCTT
CGCCCTCAGACGAGTCGGATCTCCCTTTGGGCCGCCTCCCCGCATCGATACCGTCGACCTCGATCGAGAC
CTAGAAAAACATGGAGCAATCACAAGTAGCAATACAGCAGCTACCAATGCTGATTGTGCCTGGCTAGAAG
CACAAGAGGAGGAGGAGGTGGGTTTTCCAGTCACACCTCAGGTACCTTTAAGACCAATGACTTACAAGGC
AGCTGTAGATCTTAGCCACTTTTTAAAAGAAAAGGGGGGACTGGAAGGGCTAATTCACTCCCAACGAAGA
CAAGATATCCTTGATCTGTGGATCTACCACACACAAGGCTACTTCCCTGATTGGCAGAACTACACACCAG
GGCCAGGGATCAGATATCCACTGACCTTTGGATGGTGCTACAAGCTAGTACCAGTTGAGCAAGAGAAGGT
AGAAGAAGCCAATGAAGGAGAGAACACCCGCTTGTTACACCCTGTGAGCCTGCATGGGATGGATGACCCG
GAGAGAGAAGTATTAGAGTGGAGGTTTGACAGCCGCCTAGCATTTCATCACATGGCCCGAGAGCTGCATC
CGGACTGTACTGGGTCTCTCTGGTTAGACCAGATCTGAGCCTGGGAGCTCTCTGGCTAACTAGGGAACCC
ACTGCTTAAGCCTCAATAAAGCTTGCCTTGAGTGCTTCAAGTAGTGTGTGCCCGTCTGTTGTGTGACTCT
GGTAACTAGAGATCCCTCAGACCCTTTTAGTCAGTGTGGAAAATCTCTAGCAGCATGTGAGCAAAAGGCC
AGCAAAAGGCCAGGAACCGTAAAAAGGCCGCGTTGCTGGCGTTTTTCCATAGGCTCCGCCCCCCTGACGA
GCATCACAAAAATCGACGCTCAAGTCAGAGGTGGCGAAACCCGACAGGACTATAAAGATACCAGGCGTTT
CCCCCTGGAAGCTCCCTCGTGCGCTCTCCTGTTCCGACCCTGCCGCTTACCGGATACCTGTCCGCCTTTC
TCCCTTCGGGAAGCGTGGCGCTTTCTCATAGCTCACGCTGTAGGTATCTCAGTTCGGTGTAGGTCGTTCG
CTCCAAGCTGGGCTGTGTGCACGAACCCCCCGTTCAGCCCGACCGCTGCGCCTTATCCGGTAACTATCGT
CTTGAGTCCAACCCGGTAAGACACGACTTATCGCCACTGGCAGCAGCCACTGGTAACAGGATTAGCAGAG
CGAGGTATGTAGGCGGTGCTACAGAGTTCTTGAAGTGGTGGCCTAACTACGGCTACACTAGAAGAACAGT
ATTTGGTATCTGCGCTCTGCTGAAGCCAGTTACCTTCGGAAAAAGAGTTGGTAGCTCTTGATCCGGCAAA
CAAACCACCGCTGGTAGCGGTGGTTTTTTTGTTTGCAAGCAGCAGATTACGCGCAGAAAAAAAGGATCTC
AAGAAGATCCTTTGATCTTTTCTACGGGGTCTGACGCTCAGTGGAACGAAAACTCACGTTAAGGGATTTT
GGTCATGAGATTATCAAAAAGGATCTTCACCTAGATCCTTTTAAATTAAAAATGAAGTTTTAAATCAATC
TAAAGTATATATGAGTAAACTTGGTCTGACAGTTACCAATGCTTAATCAGTGAGGCACCTATCTCAGCGA
TCTGTCTATTTCGTTCATCCATAGTTGCCTGACTCCCCGTCGTGTAGATAACTACGATACGGGAGGGCTT
ACCATCTGGCCCCAGTGCTGCAATGATACCGCGAGACCCACGCTCACCGGCTCCAGATTTATCAGCAATA
AACCAGCCAGCCGGAAGGGCCGAGCGCAGAAGTGGTCCTGCAACTTTATCCGCCTCCATCCAGTCTATTA
ATTGTTGCCGGGAAGCTAGAGTAAGTAGTTCGCCAGTTAATAGTTTGCGCAACGTTGTTGCCATTGCTAC
AGGCATCGTGGTGTCACGCTCGTCGTTTGGTATGGCTTCATTCAGCTCCGGTTCCCAACGATCAAGGCGA
GTTACATGATCCCCCATGTTGTGCAAAAAAGCGGTTAGCTCCTTCGGTCCTCCGATCGTTGTCAGAAGTA
AGTTGGCCGCAGTGTTATCACTCATGGTTATGGCAGCACTGCATAATTCTCTTACTGTCATGCCATCCGT
AAGATGCTTTTCTGTGACTGGTGAGTACTCAACCAAGTCATTCTGAGAATAGTGTATGCGGCGACCGAGT
TGCTCTTGCCCGGCGTCAATACGGGATAATACCGCGCCACATAGCAGAACTTTAAAAGTGCTCATCATTG
GAAAACGTTCTTCGGGGCGAAAACTCTCAAGGATCTTACCGCTGTTGAGATCCAGTTCGATGTAACCCAC
TCGTGCACCCAACTGATCTTCAGCATCTTTTACTTTCACCAGCGTTTCTGGGTGAGCAAAAACAGGAAGG
CAAAATGCCGCAAAAAAGGGAATAAGGGCGACACGGAAATGTTGAATACTCATACTCTTCCTTTTTCAAT
ATTATTGAAGCATTTATCAGGGTTATTGTCTCATGAGCGGATACATATTTGAATGTATTTAGAAAAATAA
ACAAATAGGGGTTCCGCGCACATTTCCCCGAAAAGTGCCACCTGAC
Features (pLannotate 1.2.2; 27 found; start..end, strand, type, name):
     31..83      -  misc_feature   bom (fragment): basis of mobility region from pBR322
    238..617     +  enhancer       CMV enhancer: human cytomegalovirus immediate early enhancer
    618..817     +  promoter       CMV promoter: human cytomegalovirus (CMV) immediate early promoter
    835..1015    +  LTR            5' LTR (truncated): truncated 5' long terminal repeat (LTR) from HIV-1
   1062..1187    +  misc_feature   HIV-1 Ψ: packaging signal of human immunodeficiency virus type 1
   1171..1509    +  CDS            HIV-1 gag (fragment): gag protein from human immunodeficiency virus 1; gag
   1686..1919    +  misc_feature   RRE: The Rev response element (RRE) of HIV-1 allows for Rev-dependent mRNA export from the nucleus to the cytoplasm.
   2296..2396    +  CDS            Rev (fragment): human immunodeficiency virus 1 (HIV-1) Rev protein; rev; enhances nuclear export of unspliced and incompletely spliced viral mRNAs
   2446..2563    +  misc_feature   cPPT/CTS: central polypurine tract and central termination sequence of HIV-1
   2622..2891    +  promoter       U6 promoter (fragment): RNA polymerase III promoter for mouse U6 snRNA (Das et al., 1988)
   2892..2925    +  protein_bind   loxP511: Cre-mediated recombination occurs in the 8-bp core sequence (GTATACAT). loxP511 sites are compatible with each other, but incompatible with wild-type loxP sites. Cre recombinase
   3025..3328    +  enhancer       CMV enhancer: human cytomegalovirus immediate early enhancer
   3329..3532    +  promoter       CMV promoter: human cytomegalovirus (CMV) immediate early promoter
   3583..5346    +  CDS            CPSF6: CPSF6_HUMAN - Also known as CFIM68 From Homo sapiens (Human).
   5349..5369    +  misc_feature   MCS (fragment): multiple cloning site
   5392..6327    +  CDS            iRFP670: near-infrared fluorescent protein with an emission peak at 670 nm, engineered from a bacterial phytochrome (Shcherbakova and Verkhusha, 2013) derived from Rhodopseudomonas palustris RpBphP6
   6328..6365    +  CDS            iRFP670 (fragment): near-infrared fluorescent protein with an emission peak at 670 nm, engineered from a bacterial phytochrome (Shcherbakova and Verkhusha, 2013) derived from Rhodopseudomonas palustris RpBphP6
   6374..6407    +  protein_bind   loxP511: Cre-mediated recombination occurs in the 8-bp core sequence (GTATACAT). loxP511 sites are compatible with each other, but incompatible with wild-type loxP sites. Cre recombinase
   6430..6457    -  misc_feature   MCS (fragment): pBluescript multiple cloning site
   6502..6525    +  misc_feature   MCS (fragment): pBluescript multiple cloning site
   6525..7113    +  misc_feature   WPRE: woodchuck hepatitis virus posttranscriptional regulatory element
   7114..7133    +  misc_feature   MCS (fragment): pBluescript multiple cloning site
   7135..7635    +  CDS            nef (fragment): NEF_HV1LA - Experimental evidence at protein level: Swiss-Prot protein existence level 1. Extracellular Nef protein targets CD4(+) T-lymphocytes for apoptosis by interacting with CXCR4 surface receptors. From Human immunodeficiency virus type 1 group M subtype B (isolate Lai) (HIV-1).
   7642..7822    +  LTR            5' LTR (truncated): truncated 5' long terminal repeat (LTR) from HIV-1
   7884..8472    -  rep_origin     ori: high-copy-number ColE1/pMB1/pBR322/pUC origin of replication
   8643..9503    -  CDS            AmpR: β-lactamase; bla; confers resistance to ampicillin, carbenicillin, and related antibiotics
   9504..9608    -  promoter       AmpR promoter: bla
