>Addgene plasmid #167588 | pSICO-CPSF6-4Glu-iRFP670 | addgene full sequence | sequence record 330868 | Addgene NGS Result
GGTTTTGGCAGTACATCAATGGGCGTGGATAGCGGTTTGACTCACGGGGATTTCCAAGTCTCCACCCCAT
TGACGTCAATGGGAGTTTGTTTTGGCACCAAAATCAACGGGACTTTCCAAAATGTCGTAACAACTCCGCC
CCATTGACGCAAATGGGCGGTAGGCGTGTACGGTGGGAGGTCTATATAAGCAGCGCGTTTTGCCTGTACT
GGGTCTCTCTGGTTAGACCAGATCTGAGCCTGGGAGCTCTCTGGCTAACTAGGGAACCCACTGCTTAAGC
CTCAATAAAGCTTGCCTTGAGTGCTTCAAGTAGTGTGTGCCCGTCTGTTGTGTGACTCTGGTAACTAGAG
ATCCCTCAGACCCTTTTAGTCAGTGTGGAAAATCTCTAGCAGTGGCGCCCGAACAGGGACTTGAAAGCGA
AAGGGAAACCAGAGGAGCTCTCTCGACGCAGGACTCGGCTTGCTGAAGCGCGCACGGCAAGAGGCGAGGG
GCGGCGACTGGTGAGTACGCCAAAAATTTTGACTAGCGGAGGCTAGAAGGAGAGAGATGGGTGCGAGAGC
GTCAGTATTAAGCGGGGGAGAATTAGATCGCGATGGGAAAAAATTCGGTTAAGGCCAGGGGGAAAGAAAA
AATATAAATTAAAACATATAGTATGGGCAAGCAGGGAGCTAGAACGATTCGCAGTTAATCCTGGCCTGTT
AGAAACATCAGAAGGCTGTAGACAAATACTGGGACAGCTACAACCATCCCTTCAGACAGGATCAGAAGAA
CTTAGATCATTATATAATACAGTAGCAACCCTCTATTGTGTGCATCAAAGGATAGAGATAAAAGACACCA
AGGAAGCTTTAGACAAGATAGAGGAAGAGCAAAACAAAAGTAAGACCACCGCACAGCAAGCGGCCGGCCG
CTGATCTTCAGACCTGGAGGAGGAGATATGAGGGACAATTGGAGAAGTGAATTATATAAATATAAAGTAG
TAAAAATTGAACCATTAGGAGTAGCACCCACCAAGGCAAAGAGAAGAGTGGTGCAGAGAGAAAAAAGAGC
AGTGGGAATAGGAGCTTTGTTCCTTGGGTTCTTGGGAGCAGCAGGAAGCACTATGGGCGCAGCGTCAATG
ACGCTGACGGTACAGGCCAGACAATTATTGTCTGGTATAGTGCAGCAGCAGAACAATTTGCTGAGGGCTA
TTGAGGCGCAACAGCATCTGTTGCAACTCACAGTCTGGGGCATCAAGCAGCTCCAGGCAAGAATCCTGGC
TGTGGAAAGATACCTAAAGGATCAACAGCTCCTGGGGATTTGGGGTTGCTCTGGAAAACTCATTTGCACC
ACTGCTGTGCCTTGGAATGCTAGTTGGAGTAATAAATCTCTGGAACAGATTTGGAATCACACGACCTGGA
TGGAGTGGGACAGAGAAATTAACAATTACACAAGCTTAATACACTCCTTAATTGAAGAATCGCAAAACCA
GCAAGAAAAGAATGAACAAGAATTATTGGAATTAGATAAATGGGCAAGTTTGTGGAATTGGTTTAACATA
ACAAATTGGCTGTGGTATATAAAATTATTCATAATGATAGTAGGAGGCTTGGTAGGTTTAAGAATAGTTT
TTGCTGTACTTTCTATAGTGAATAGAGTTAGGCAGGGATATTCACCATTATCGTTTCAGACCCACCTCCC
AACCCCGAGGGGACCCGACAGGCCCGAAGGAATAGAAGAAGAAGGTGGAGAGAGAGACAGAGACAGATCC
ATTCGATTAGTGAACGGATCGGCACTGCGTGCGCCAATTCTGCAGACAAATGGCAGTATTCATCCACAAT
TTTAAAAGAAAAGGGGGGATTGGGGGGTACAGTGCAGGGGAAAGAATAGTAGACATAATAGCAACAGACA
TACAAACTAAAGAATTACAAAAACAAATTACAAAAATTCAAAATTTTCGGGTTTATTACAGGGACAGCAG
AGATCCAGTTTGGTTAGTACCGGGCCCGCTCTAGAGATCCGACGCGCCATCTCTAGGCCCGCGCCGGCCC
CCTCGCACAGACTTGTGGGAGAAGCTCGGCTACTCCCCTGCCCCGGTTAATTTGCATATAATATTTCCTA
GTAACTATAGAGGCTTAATGTGCGATAAAAGACAGATAATCTGTTCTTTTTAATACTAGCTACATTTTAC
ATGATAGGCTTGGATTTCTATAAGAGATACAAATACTAAATTATTATTTTAAAAAACAGCACAAAAGGAA
ACTCACCCTAACTGTAAAGTAATTATAACTTCGTATAGTATAAATTATACGAAGTTATAAGCCTTGGTTT
TTTGAATTCCGTATTACCGCCATGCATTAGTTATTAATAGTAATCAATTACGGGGTCATTAGTTCATAGC
CCATATATGGAGTTCCGCGTTACATAACTTACGGTAAATGGCCCGCCTGGCTGACCGCCCAACGACCCCC
GCCCATTGACGTCAATAATGACGTATGTTCCCATAGTAACGCCAATAGGGACTTTCCATTGACGTCAATG
GGTGGAGTATTTACGGTAAACTGCCCACTTGGCAGTACATCAAGTGTATCATATGCCAAGTACGCCCCCT
ATTGACGTCAATGACGGTAAATGGCCCGCCTGGCATTATGCCCAGTACATGACCTTATGGGACTTTCCTA
CTTGGCAGTACATCTACGTATTAGTCATCGCTATTACCATGGTGATGCGGTTTTGGCAGTACATCAATGG
GCGTGGATAGCGGTTTGACTCACGGGGATTTCCAAGTCTCCACCCCATTGACGTCAATGGGAGTTTGTTT
TGGCACCAAAATCAACGGGACTTTCCAAAATGTCGTAACAACTCCGCCCCATTGACGCAAATGGGCGGTA
GGCGTGTACGGTGGGAGGTCTATATAAGCAGAGCTGGTTTAGTGAACCGTCGGATCCCAGTGTGGTGGTA
CGGGAATTCAGGAAGATGGCGGACGGCGTGGACCACATAGACATTTACGCGGATGTCGGCGAAGAGTTCA
ACCAGGAAGCTGAATATGGTGGGCATGATCAGATAGATTTGTATGACGATGTCATATCTCCATCTGCAAA
TAATGGAGATGCCCCAGAAGACCGAGATTACATGGATACTCTCCCACCAACTGTTGGTGATGATGTGGGT
AAAGGAGCAGCACCAAATGTTGTCTATACATATACTGGAAAGAGAATTGCATTATATATTGGAAATCTAA
CATGGTGGACAACAGATGAAGACTTAACTGAAGCAGTTCATTCTTTGGGAGTAAATGATATTTTGGAGAT
AAAATTTTTTGAAAATCGGGCAAATGGCCAGTCAAAGGGGTTTGCCCTTGTTGGTGTTGGATCTGAAGCA
TCTTCAAAAAAGTTAATGGATCTGTTACCTAAAAGAGAACTTCATGGTCAGAATCCTGTTGTAACTCCAT
GCAATAAACAGTTCCTGAGTCAATTTGAAATGCAGTCCAGGAAAACTACACAATCAGGACAAATGTCTGG
GGAAGGTAAAGCTGGTCCTCCAGGAGGCAGTTCCCGTGCAGCATTTCCACAAGGTGGTAGAGGACGGGGC
CGTTTTCCAGGGGCTGTTCCTGGTGGGGACAGATTTCCTGGGCCAGCAGGACCAGGAGGGCCACCCCCAC
CTTTTCCAGGAAATTTGATCAAGCATCTTGTTAAAGGAACTCGGCCTTTGTTCCTGGAAACTAGGATTCC
ATGGCATATGGGGCACAGCATAGAGGAAATACCCATTTTTGGCCTAAAAGCTGGACAGACTCCACCACGT
CCACCCTTAGGTCCTCCAGGCCCACCTGGTCCACCAGGTCCTCCACCTCCTGGTCAGGTTCTGCCTCCTC
CTCTAGCTGGGCCTCCTAATCGAGGAGATCGCCCTCCACCACCAGTTCTTTTTCCTGGACAACCTTTTGG
GCAGCCTCCATTGGGTCCACTTCCTCCTGGCCCTCCACCTCCAGTTCCAGGCTACGGCCCCCCTCCTGGC
CCACCACCTCCACAACAGGGACCACCTCCACCTCCAGGCCCCTTTCCACCTCGTCCACCCGGTCCACTTG
GGCCACCCCTTACACTAGCTCCTCCTCCGCATCTTCCTGGACCACCTCCAGGTGCCCCACCGCCAGCTCC
GCATGTGAACCCAGCTTTCTTTCCTCCACCAACTAACAGTGGCATGCCTACATCAGATAGCCGAGGTCCA
CCACCAACAGATCCATATGGGCGACCTCCACCATATGATAGGGGTGACTATGGCCCCCCTGGAAGGGAAA
TGGATACTGCAAGAACGCCATTGAGTGAAGCTGAATTTGAAGAAATCATGAATAGAAATAGGGCAATCTC
AAGCAGTGCTATTTCGAGAGCTGTGTCTGATGCCAGTGCTGGTGATTATGGGAGTGCTATTGAGACACTG
GTAACTGCAATTTCTTTAATTAAACAATCCAAAGTATCTGCTGATGATCGTTGCAAAGTTCTTATTAGTT
CTTTGCAAGATTGCCTTCATGGAATTGAGTCCAAGTCTTATGGTTCTGGATCAAGACGTGAACGATCAAG
AGAGAGGGACCATAGTAGATCACGAGAAAAGAGTCGACGTCATGAATCCGAGAGTAGAGACCGTCATGAC
GATTATTACGAGGAGGAGAGCAGAGAACGAGAGAGGCACCGGGATCGCGACCGAGACCGTGACCGAGAGC
GTGACCGAGAGCGCGAATATCGTCATCGTGAGGTACCGCGGGCCCGGGATCCGCTAGCGCTACCGGTCGC
CACCATGGCGCGTAAGGTCGATCTCACCTCCTGCGATCGCGAGCCGATCCACATCCCCGGCAGCATTCAG
CCGTGCGGCTGCCTGCTAGCCTGCGACGCGCAGGCGGTGCGGATCACGCGCATTACGGAAAATGCCGGCG
CGTTCTTTGGACGCGAAACTCCGCGGGTCGGTGAGCTACTCGCCGATTACTTCGGCGAGACCGAAGCCCA
TGCGCTGCGCAACGCACTGGCGCAGTCCTCCGATCCAAAGCGACCGGCGCTGATCTTCGGTTGGCGCGAC
GGCCTGACCGGCCGCACCTTCGACATCTCACTGCATCGCCATGACGGTACATCGATCATCGAGTTCGAGC
CTGCGGCGGCCGAACAGGCCGACAATCCGCTGCGGCTGACGCGGCAGATCATCGCGCGCACCAAAGAACT
GAAGTCGCTCGAAGAGATGGCCGCACGGGTGCCGCGCTATCTGCAGGCGATGCTCGGCTATCACCGCGTG
ATGTTGTACCGCTTCGCGGACGACGGCTCCGGGATGGTGATCGGCGAGGCGAAGCGCAGCGACCTCGAGA
GCTTTCTCGGTCAGCACTTTCCGGCGTCGCTGGTCCCGCAGCAGGCGCGGCTACTGTACTTGAAGAACGC
GATCCGCGTGGTCTCGGATTCGCGCGGCATCAGCAGCCGGATCGTGCCCGAGCACGACGCCTCCGGCGCC
GCGCTCGATCTGTCGTTCGCGCACCTGCGCAGCATCTCGCCCTGCCATCTCGAATTTCTGCGGAACATGG
GCGTCAGCGCCTCGATGTCGCTGTCGATCATCATTGACGGCACGCTATGGGGATTGATCATCTGTCATCA
TTACGAGCCGCGTGCCGTGCCGATGGCGCAGCGCGTCGCGGCCGAAATGTTCGCCGACTTCTTATCGCTG
CACTTCACCGCCGCCCACCACCAACGCTAAGCGGCCGCATAACTTCGTATAGTATAAATTATACGAAGTT
ATAAGCCTTGTTAACGCGCGGTGACCCTCGAGGTCGACGGTATCGATAAGCTCGCTTCACGAGATCATGT
TTAAGGGTTCCGGTTCCACTAGGTACAATTCGATATCAAGCTTATCGATAATCAACCTCTGGATTACAAA
ATTTGTGAAAGATTGACTGGTATTCTTAACTATGTTGCTCCTTTTACGCTATGTGGATACGCTGCTTTAA
TGCCTTTGTATCATGCTATTGCTTCCCGTATGGCTTTCATTTTCTCCTCCTTGTATAAATCCTGGTTGCT
GTCTCTTTATGAGGAGTTGTGGCCCGTTGTCAGGCAACGTGGCGTGGTGTGCACTGTGTTTGCTGACGCA
ACCCCCACTGGTTGGGGCATTGCCACCACCTGTCAGCTCCTTTCCGGGACTTTCGCTTTCCCCCTCCCTA
TTGCCACGGCGGAACTCATCGCCGCCTGCCTTGCCCGCTGCTGGACAGGGGCTCGGCTGTTGGGCACTGA
CAATTCCGTGGTGTTGTCGGGGAAATCATCGTCCTTTCCTTGGCTGCTCGCCTGTGTTGCCACCTGGATT
CTGCGCGGGACGTCCTTCTGCTACGTCCCTTCGGCCCTCAATCCAGCGGACCTTCCTTCCCGCGGCCTGC
TGCCGGCTCTGCGGCCTCTTCCGCGTCTTCGCCTTCGCCCTCAGACGAGTCGGATCTCCCTTTGGGCCGC
CTCCCCGCATCGATACCGTCGACCTCGATCGAGACCTAGAAAAACATGGAGCAATCACAAGTAGCAATAC
AGCAGCTACCAATGCTGATTGTGCCTGGCTAGAAGCACAAGAGGAGGAGGAGGTGGGTTTTCCAGTCACA
CCTCAGGTACCTTTAAGACCAATGACTTACAAGGCAGCTGTAGATCTTAGCCACTTTTTAAAAGAAAAGG
GGGGACTGGAAGGGCTAATTCACTCCCAACGAAGACAAGATATCCTTGATCTGTGGATCTACCACACACA
AGGCTACTTCCCTGATTGGCAGAACTACACACCAGGGCCAGGGATCAGATATCCACTGACCTTTGGATGG
TGCTACAAGCTAGTACCAGTTGAGCAAGAGAAGGTAGAAGAAGCCAATGAAGGAGAGAACACCCGCTTGT
TACACCCTGTGAGCCTGCATGGGATGGATGACCCGGAGAGAGAAGTATTAGAGTGGAGGTTTGACAGCCG
CCTAGCATTTCATCACATGGCCCGAGAGCTGCATCCGGACTGTACTGGGTCTCTCTGGTTAGACCAGATC
TGAGCCTGGGAGCTCTCTGGCTAACTAGGGAACCCACTGCTTAAGCCTCAATAAAGCTTGCCTTGAGTGC
TTCAAGTAGTGTGTGCCCGTCTGTTGTGTGACTCTGGTAACTAGAGATCCCTCAGACCCTTTTAGTCAGT
GTGGAAAATCTCTAGCAGCATGTGAGCAAAAGGCCAGCAAAAGGCCAGGAACCGTAAAAAGGCCGCGTTG
CTGGCGTTTTTCCATAGGCTCCGCCCCCCTGACGAGCATCACAAAAATCGACGCTCAAGTCAGAGGTGGC
GAAACCCGACAGGACTATAAAGATACCAGGCGTTTCCCCCTGGAAGCTCCCTCGTGCGCTCTCCTGTTCC
GACCCTGCCGCTTACCGGATACCTGTCCGCCTTTCTCCCTTCGGGAAGCGTGGCGCTTTCTCATAGCTCA
CGCTGTAGGTATCTCAGTTCGGTGTAGGTCGTTCGCTCCAAGCTGGGCTGTGTGCACGAACCCCCCGTTC
AGCCCGACCGCTGCGCCTTATCCGGTAACTATCGTCTTGAGTCCAACCCGGTAAGACACGACTTATCGCC
ACTGGCAGCAGCCACTGGTAACAGGATTAGCAGAGCGAGGTATGTAGGCGGTGCTACAGAGTTCTTGAAG
TGGTGGCCTAACTACGGCTACACTAGAAGAACAGTATTTGGTATCTGCGCTCTGCTGAAGCCAGTTACCT
TCGGAAAAAGAGTTGGTAGCTCTTGATCCGGCAAACAAACCACCGCTGGTAGCGGTGGTTTTTTTGTTTG
CAAGCAGCAGATTACGCGCAGAAAAAAAGGATCTCAAGAAGATCCTTTGATCTTTTCTACGGGGTCTGAC
GCTCAGTGGAACGAAAACTCACGTTAAGGGATTTTGGTCATGAGATTATCAAAAAGGATCTTCACCTAGA
TCCTTTTAAATTAAAAATGAAGTTTTAAATCAATCTAAAGTATATATGAGTAAACTTGGTCTGACAGTTA
CCAATGCTTAATCAGTGAGGCACCTATCTCAGCGATCTGTCTATTTCGTTCATCCATAGTTGCCTGACTC
CCCGTCGTGTAGATAACTACGATACGGGAGGGCTTACCATCTGGCCCCAGTGCTGCAATGATACCGCGAG
ACCCACGCTCACCGGCTCCAGATTTATCAGCAATAAACCAGCCAGCCGGAAGGGCCGAGCGCAGAAGTGG
TCCTGCAACTTTATCCGCCTCCATCCAGTCTATTAATTGTTGCCGGGAAGCTAGAGTAAGTAGTTCGCCA
GTTAATAGTTTGCGCAACGTTGTTGCCATTGCTACAGGCATCGTGGTGTCACGCTCGTCGTTTGGTATGG
CTTCATTCAGCTCCGGTTCCCAACGATCAAGGCGAGTTACATGATCCCCCATGTTGTGCAAAAAAGCGGT
TAGCTCCTTCGGTCCTCCGATCGTTGTCAGAAGTAAGTTGGCCGCAGTGTTATCACTCATGGTTATGGCA
GCACTGCATAATTCTCTTACTGTCATGCCATCCGTAAGATGCTTTTCTGTGACTGGTGAGTACTCAACCA
AGTCATTCTGAGAATAGTGTATGCGGCGACCGAGTTGCTCTTGCCCGGCGTCAATACGGGATAATACCGC
GCCACATAGCAGAACTTTAAAAGTGCTCATCATTGGAAAACGTTCTTCGGGGCGAAAACTCTCAAGGATC
TTACCGCTGTTGAGATCCAGTTCGATGTAACCCACTCGTGCACCCAACTGATCTTCAGCATCTTTTACTT
TCACCAGCGTTTCTGGGTGAGCAAAAACAGGAAGGCAAAATGCCGCAAAAAAGGGAATAAGGGCGACACG
GAAATGTTGAATACTCATACTCTTCCTTTTTCAATATTATTGAAGCATTTATCAGGGTTATTGTCTCATG
AGCGGATACATATTTGAATGTATTTAGAAAAATAAACAAATAGGGGTTCCGCGCACATTTCCCCGAAAAG
TGCCACCTGACGTCGACGGATCGGGAGATCTCCCGATCCCCTATGGTGCACTCTCAGTACAATCTGCTCT
GATGCCGCATAGTTAAGCCAGTATCTGCTCCCTGCTTGTGTGTTGGAGGTCGCTGAGTAGTGCGCGAGCA
AAATTTAAGCTACAACAAGGCAAGGCTTGACCGACAATTGCATGAAGAATCTGCTTAGGGTTAGGCGTTT
TGCGCTGCTTCGCGATGTACGGGCCAGATATACGCGTTGACATTGATTATTGACTAGTTATTAATAGTAA
TCAATTACGGGGTCATTAGTTCATAGCCCATATATGGAGTTCCGCGTTACATAACTTACGGTAAATGGCC
CGCCTGGCTGACCGCCCAACGACCCCCGCCCATTGACGTCAATAATGACGTATGTTCCCATAGTAACGCC
AATAGGGACTTTCCATTGACGTCAATGGGTGGAGTATTTACGGTAAACTGCCCACTTGGCAGTACATCAA
GTGTATCATATGCCAAGTACGCCCCCTATTGACGTCAATGACGGTAAATGGCCCGCCTGGCATTATGCCC
AGTACATGACCTTATGGGACTTTCCTACTTGGCAGTACATCTACGTATTAGTCATCGCTATTACCATGGT
GATGC
Features (pLannotate 1.2.2; 26 found; start..end, strand, type, name):
    211..391     +  LTR            5' LTR (truncated): truncated 5' long terminal repeat (LTR) from HIV-1
    438..563     +  misc_feature   HIV-1 Ψ: packaging signal of human immunodeficiency virus type 1
    547..885     +  CDS            HIV-1 gag (fragment): gag protein from human immunodeficiency virus 1; gag
   1060..1293    +  misc_feature   RRE: The Rev response element (RRE) of HIV-1 allows for Rev-dependent mRNA export from the nucleus to the cytoplasm.
   1670..1770    +  CDS            Rev (fragment): human immunodeficiency virus 1 (HIV-1) Rev protein; rev; enhances nuclear export of unspliced and incompletely spliced viral mRNAs
   1820..1937    +  misc_feature   cPPT/CTS: central polypurine tract and central termination sequence of HIV-1
   1996..2264    +  promoter       U6 promoter (fragment): RNA polymerase III promoter for mouse U6 snRNA (Das et al., 1988)
   2265..2298    +  protein_bind   loxP511: Cre-mediated recombination occurs in the 8-bp core sequence (GTATACAT). loxP511 sites are compatible with each other, but incompatible with wild-type loxP sites. Cre recombinase
   2398..2701    +  enhancer       CMV enhancer: human cytomegalovirus immediate early enhancer
   2702..2905    +  promoter       CMV promoter: human cytomegalovirus (CMV) immediate early promoter
   2956..4719    +  CDS            CPSF6: CPSF6_HUMAN - Also known as CFIM68 From Homo sapiens (Human).
   4722..4742    +  misc_feature   MCS (fragment): multiple cloning site
   4765..5700    +  CDS            iRFP670: near-infrared fluorescent protein with an emission peak at 670 nm, engineered from a bacterial phytochrome (Shcherbakova and Verkhusha, 2013) derived from Rhodopseudomonas palustris RpBphP6
   5709..5742    +  protein_bind   loxP511: Cre-mediated recombination occurs in the 8-bp core sequence (GTATACAT). loxP511 sites are compatible with each other, but incompatible with wild-type loxP sites. Cre recombinase
   5765..5792    -  misc_feature   MCS (fragment): pBluescript multiple cloning site
   5837..5860    +  misc_feature   MCS (fragment): pBluescript multiple cloning site
   5860..6448    +  misc_feature   WPRE: woodchuck hepatitis virus posttranscriptional regulatory element
   6449..6468    +  misc_feature   MCS (fragment): pBluescript multiple cloning site
   6470..6970    +  CDS            nef (fragment): NEF_HV1LA - Experimental evidence at protein level: Swiss-Prot protein existence level 1. Extracellular Nef protein targets CD4(+) T-lymphocytes for apoptosis by interacting with CXCR4 surface receptors. From Human immunodeficiency virus type 1 group M subtype B (isolate Lai) (HIV-1).
   6977..7157    +  LTR            5' LTR (truncated): truncated 5' long terminal repeat (LTR) from HIV-1
   7219..7807    -  rep_origin     ori: high-copy-number ColE1/pMB1/pBR322/pUC origin of replication
   7978..8838    -  CDS            AmpR: β-lactamase; bla; confers resistance to ampicillin, carbenicillin, and related antibiotics
   8839..8943    -  promoter       AmpR promoter: bla
   9002..9054    -  misc_feature   bom (fragment): basis of mobility region from pBR322
   9209..9588    +  enhancer       CMV enhancer: human cytomegalovirus immediate early enhancer
   9589..193     +  promoter       CMV promoter (across the origin): human cytomegalovirus (CMV) immediate early promoter
