[The description below was written by a language model from this plasmid's Addgene catalogue record and pLannotate feature annotations shown in this document.]
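Description:
pSICO-CPSF6-4Glu-iRFP670 is an HIV-1-based lentiviral transfer plasmid built on the pSICO backbone and used to express a mutant human CPSF6 fused at its C terminus to the near-infrared fluorescent protein iRFP670. It is propagated in E. coli through a high-copy ColE1/pUC-type origin with ampicillin selection (AmpR, β-lactamase). An upstream CMV enhancer/promoter joined to a truncated 5' LTR drives transcription of the viral genome in packaging cells. That genome carries the Ψ packaging signal with a gag fragment, the RRE for Rev-dependent nuclear export, the cPPT/CTS, a WPRE that enhances transcript expression, and a downstream truncated LTR preceded by a nef fragment.

The payload sits where the pSICO reporter cassette lies. A mouse U6 Pol III promoter fragment is followed by a loxP511 site, then an internal CMV enhancer/promoter driving the CPSF6 coding sequence. A short cloning-site linker joins CPSF6 to iRFP670, and a second loxP511 site closes the cassette. In the parental design, Cre excision of the floxed CMV cassette brings U6 next to an shRNA. No shRNA is annotated here, so Cre would be expected simply to delete the CPSF6-iRFP670 expression unit. The insert is listed as 2,745 bp and carries K547E, R549E, R559E and R561E (the "4Glu" mutant). The record does not explain the functional effect of these substitutions. The associated work concerns cytoplasmic CPSF6 and HIV-1 capsid trafficking, consistent with use in transducing cells to image the mutant protein.

The depositor's sequence (9,636 nt) and the repository's sequencing result (9,595 nt) show the same architecture. They differ mainly in an extra short iRFP670 fragment annotated after the reporter in the depositor version.
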