Addgene plasmid #167588: pSICO-CPSF6-4Glu-iRFP670
Purpose: Expresses a mutant form of CPSF6 (CPSF6-4Glu described in Jang et al. Nucleic Acids Res 2019) fused to iRFP670
Depositing lab: Zandrea Ambrose. Depositing organization: University of Pittsburgh (University, School of Medicine, and Cancer Institute). Publication: Cytoplasmic CPSF6 Regulates HIV-1 Capsid Trafficking and Infection in a Cyclophilin A-Dependent Manner. Zhong Z, Ning J, Boggs EA, Jang S, Wallace C, Telmer C, Bruchez MP, Ahn J, Engelman AN, Zhang P, Watkins SC, Ambrose Z. mBio. 2021 Mar 23;12(2). pii: mBio.03142-20. doi: 10.1128/mBio.03142-20. PubMed 33758083.
Backbone
  Vector backbone: pSICO
  Backbone manufacturer: Addgene #11578
  Vector type: Lentiviral
Growth in bacteria
  Bacterial resistance: Ampicillin, 100 μg/mL
  Growth temperature: 37°C
  Growth strain: NEB Stable
  Copy number: High Copy
Gene/Insert
  Gene/Insert name: CPSF6-4Glu-iRFP670
  Species: H. sapiens (human)
  Insert size (bp): 2745
  Mutation: K547E, R549E, R559E, R561E
  Entrez Gene: CPSF6 (a.k.a. CFIM, CFIM68, CFIM72, HPBRII-4, HPBRII-7)
  Tag / fusion protein: iRFP670 (C terminal on insert)
  Cloning method: Restriction Enzyme; 5′ cloning site Unknown (unknown if destroyed)
Terms and licenses: Academic/Nonprofit Terms; Industry Terms: Not Available to Industry
How to cite: pSICO-CPSF6-4Glu-iRFP670 was a gift from Zandrea Ambrose (Addgene plasmid # 167588 ; http://n2t.net/addgene:167588 ; RRID:Addgene_167588)
